Addgene plasmid #69534: CAG-DDdCas9VP192-T2A-EGFP-ires-puro
Purpose: DHFR destabilised domain (DD) fused to dCas9VP192 (S.pyogenes) on CAG expression vector. DDdCas9VP192 protein is stabilised by Trimethoprim.
Depositing lab: Timo Otonkoski. Publication: Conditionally Stabilized dCas9 Activator for Controlling Gene Expression in Human Cell Reprogramming and Differentiation. Balboa D, Weltner J, Eurola S, Trokovic R, Wartiovaara K, Otonkoski T. Stem Cell Reports. 2015 Sep 8;5(3):448-59. doi: 10.1016/j.stemcr.2015.08.001. PubMed 26352799.
Backbone
  Vector backbone: PyCAG
  Total vector size (bp): 12561
  Vector type: Mammalian Expression
  Selectable markers: Puromycin
Growth in bacteria
  Bacterial resistance: Ampicillin, 100 μg/mL
  Growth temperature: 37°C
  Growth strain: DH5alpha
  Copy number: High Copy
Gene/Insert
  Gene/Insert name: DD-dCas9VP192-T2A-EGFP
  Insert size (bp): 6138
  Promoter: CAG
  Tag / fusion protein: DHFR Destabilised Domain (N terminal on insert); C-term T2A-EGFP (C terminal on insert)
  Cloning method: Restriction Enzyme; 5′ cloning site BamHI (unknown if destroyed); 3′ cloning site EcoRI (unknown if destroyed)
  Sequencing primers: 5′ pCAG-F GCAACGTGCTGGTTATTGTG
Resource information
  A portion of this plasmid was derived from a plasmid made by: dCas9 Mutated from pX335-U6-Chimeric_BB-CBh-hSpCas9n(D10A), Addgene Plasmid #42335; DHFR cloned from pBMN DHFR(DD)-YFP, Addgene Plasmid #29325
Terms and licenses: Academic/Nonprofit Terms; Industry Terms: Not Available to Industry
How to cite: CAG-DDdCas9VP192-T2A-EGFP-ires-puro was a gift from Timo Otonkoski (Addgene plasmid # 69534 ; http://n2t.net/addgene:69534 ; RRID:Addgene_69534)
