[The description below was written by a language model from this plasmid's Addgene catalogue record and pLannotate feature annotations shown in this document.]
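Description:
CAG-DDdCas9VP192-T2A-EGFP-ires-puro is a 12.6 kb mammalian expression plasmid built on the PyCAG backbone that delivers a chemically controllable CRISPR transcriptional activator. It is maintained in E. coli through a high-copy ColE1/pUC-type origin and an ampicillin resistance gene. The backbone also carries an SV40 origin of replication and remnants of lac regulatory sequences that have no evident role in the payload.

Expression is driven by the CAG promoter, annotated here as the CMV immediate-early enhancer, the chicken β-actin promoter and a chimeric β-actin/β-globin intron. The roughly 6.1 kb insert opens with an E. coli DHFR-derived destabilising domain, followed by a short HA epitope fragment and the Streptococcus pyogenes Cas9 coding sequence. The catalogue describes this Cas9 as nuclease-dead dCas9, made by mutating a D10A nickase, although the automated annotation labels it simply as Cas9. Four tandem VP48 blocks, each containing three repeats of the minimal VP16 activation domain, lie downstream of Cas9 and together form the VP192 activator. A T2A self-cleaving peptide, listed in the catalogue fields but not annotated in the table, links EGFP so that the fluorescent reporter is released as a separate protein. An EMCV IRES then allows translation of puromycin N-acetyltransferase from the same transcript, which ends at a bGH polyadenylation signal. One promoter therefore provides the activator, a visual marker and drug selection together.

The DHFR domain destabilises the fusion protein unless trimethoprim is present to stabilise it, so activator levels can be tuned with the drug. No guide RNA cassette is annotated, so guides must be supplied separately. The associated publication applies this conditional activator to controlling gene expression during human cell reprogramming and differentiation.
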