Features (pLannotate 1.2.2; 26 found; start..end, strand, type, name):
    576..710     +  polyA_signal   SV40 poly(A) signal: SV40 polyadenylation signal
    724..1103    +  enhancer       CMV enhancer: human cytomegalovirus immediate early enhancer
   1105..1382    +  promoter       chicken β-actin promoter: No description available
   1383..2399    +  intron         chimeric intron: chimera between introns from chicken β-actin and rabbit β-globin
   2466..2941    +  CDS            ecDHFR (fragment): E. coli dihydrofolate reductase; folA
   2967..2994    +  CDS            3xHA (fragment): three tandem HA epitope tags
   3027..7127    +  CDS            Cas9: Cas9 (Csn1) endonuclease from the Streptococcus pyogenes Type II CRISPR/Cas system generates RNA-guided double strand breaks in DNA
   7188..7298    +  CDS            VP48: 3 tandem repeats of the minimal activation domain of herpes simplex virus VP16 (Cheng et al., 2013)
   7350..7460    +  CDS            VP48: 3 tandem repeats of the minimal activation domain of herpes simplex virus VP16 (Cheng et al., 2013)
   7512..7622    +  CDS            VP48: 3 tandem repeats of the minimal activation domain of herpes simplex virus VP16 (Cheng et al., 2013)
   7674..7784    +  CDS            VP48: 3 tandem repeats of the minimal activation domain of herpes simplex virus VP16 (Cheng et al., 2013)
   7884..8603    +  CDS            EGFP: the original enhanced GFP (Yang et al., 1996) mammalian codon-optimized
   8615..8634    -  promoter       chicken β-actin promoter (fragment): contains a 21-bp deletion relative to the standard chicken β-actin promoter
   8745..9207    +  misc_feature   IRES: internal ribosome entry site (IRES) of the encephalomyocarditis virus (EMCV)
   9221..9820    +  CDS            PuroR: puromycin N-acetyltransferase; pac from Streptomyces alboniger; confers resistance to puromycin
   9907..10131   +  polyA_signal   bGH poly(A) signal: bovine growth hormone polyadenylation signal
  10200..10222   -  protein_bind   lac operator (fragment): The lac repressor binds to the lac operator to inhibit transcription in E. coli. This inhibition can be relieved by adding lactose or isopropyl-β-D-thiogalactopyranoside (IPTG). lac repressor encoded by lacI
  10226..10256   -  promoter       lac promoter: promoter for the E. coli lac operon
  10271..10292   -  protein_bind   CAP binding site: CAP binding activates transcription in the presence of cAMP. E. coli catabolite activator protein
  10305..10344   -  CDS            lacI (fragment): lac repressor; lacI; The lac repressor binds to the lac operator to inhibit transcription in E. coli. This inhibition can be relieved by adding lactose or isopropyl-β-D-thiogalactopyranoside (IPTG).
  10351..10373   +  promoter       SV40 promoter (fragment): SV40 enhancer and early promoter
  10397..10532   +  rep_origin     SV40 ori: SV40 origin of replication
  10552..10686   +  polyA_signal   SV40 poly(A) signal: SV40 polyadenylation signal
  10688..10742   -  CDS            lacI (fragment): lac repressor; lacI; The lac repressor binds to the lac operator to inhibit transcription in E. coli. This inhibition can be relieved by adding lactose or isopropyl-β-D-thiogalactopyranoside (IPTG).
  10925..11513   -  rep_origin     ori: high-copy-number ColE1/pMB1/pBR322/pUC origin of replication
  11684..12544   -  CDS            AmpR: β-lactamase; bla; confers resistance to ampicillin, carbenicillin, and related antibiotics
>Addgene plasmid #69534 | CAG-DDdCas9VP192-T2A-EGFP-ires-puro | depositor full sequence | sequence record 122831 | CAG-DDdCas9VP192-T2A-EGFP-ires-puro sequence 12561 bps
GACCGCTTTGGAAAAACAAAGACTGTATTTCCTGGAAATTAATGTTTATTCAATAAACTGTGTATTCAGC
TATATTCACATAGTGGTGAGGCTGAAATGAGGCGGGAAGAGGCGGTTGGGGCTTAATTATATCAATTTGG
GTGGCCCCACAGCGCCTCCAAGGCGCCAGTCCTGTTTTGACAAGTTGCCTCTGGAAGCCTCTCTTCTTTT
TCTCCAGAGTAAGCGGAGGCCAGGGGCCCCCGGCCTCTGCTTAATACTAAAAAAAACAGCTGTTGTCATA
GTAATGATTGGGTGGAAACATTCCAGGCCTGGGTGGAGAGGCTTTTTGCTTCCTCTTGCAAAACCACACT
GACATTCCAGGCCTGGGTGGAGAGGCTTTTTGCTTCCTCTTGCAAAACCACACTGCCCTCTGGAGGGCAG
TTGCCTAGCAACTAATTAAAAGAGGATGTCGCACGGCCAGCTGCGGTCAGTTAGTCACTTCCTGCTTAAC
TGACTTGACATTTTCTATTTTAAGAGTCGGGAGGAAAATTACTGTGTTGGAGGCCCTCCGCCATCTTCTG
AAGCTGAATCGAATTAACTTGTTTATTGCAGCTTATAATGGTTACAAATAAAGCAATAGCATCACAAATT
TCACAAATAAAGCATTTTTTTCACTGCATTCTAGTTGTGGTTTGTCCAAACTCATCAATGTATCTTATCA
TGTCTGGATCTGATATCATCGTCGACATTGATTATTGACTAGTTATTAATAGTAATCAATTACGGGGTCA
TTAGTTCATAGCCCATATATGGAGTTCCGCGTTACATAACTTACGGTAAATGGCCCGCCTGGCTGACCGC
CCAACGACCCCCGCCCATTGACGTCAATAATGACGTATGTTCCCATAGTAACGCCAATAGGGACTTTCCA
TTGACGTCAATGGGTGGAGTATTTACGGTAAACTGCCCACTTGGCAGTACATCAAGTGTATCATATGCCA
AGTACGCCCCCTATTGACGTCAATGACGGTAAATGGCCCGCCTGGCATTATGCCCAGTACATGACCTTAT
GGGACTTTCCTACTTGGCAGTACATCTACGTATTAGTCATCGCTATTACCATGGTCGAGGTGAGCCCCAC
GTTCTGCTTCACTCTCCCCATCTCCCCCCCCTCCCCACCCCCAATTTTGTATTTATTTATTTTTTAATTA
TTTTGTGCAGCGATGGGGGCGGGGGGGGGGGGGGGGCGCGCGCCAGGCGGGGCGGGGCGGGGCGAGGGGC
GGGGCGGGGCGAGGCGGAGAGGTGCGGCGGCAGCCAATCAGAGCGGCGCGCTCCGAAAGTTTCCTTTTAT
GGCGAGGCGGCGGCGGCGGCGGCCCTATAAAAAGCGAAGCGCGCGGCGGGCGGGAGTCGCTGCGCGCTGC
CTTCGCCCCGTGCCCCGCTCCGCCGCCGCCTCGCGCCGCCCGCCCCGGCTCTGACTGACCGCGTTACTCC
CACAGGTGAGCGGGCGGGACGGCCCTTCTCCTCCGGGCTGTAATTAGCGCTTGGTTTAATGACGGCTTGT
TTCTTTTCTGTGGCTGCGTGAAAGCCTTGAGGGGCTCCGGGAGGGCCCTTTGTGCGGGGGGAGCGGCTCG
GGGGGTGCGTGCGTGTGTGTGTGCGTGGGGAGCGCCGCGTGCGGCTCCGCGCTGCCCGGCGGCTGTGAGC
GCTGCGGGCGCGGCGCGGGGCTTTGTGCGCTCCGCAGTGTGCGCGAGGGGAGCGCGGCCGGGGGCGGTGC
CCCGCGGTGCGGGGGGGGCTGCGAGGGGAACAAAGGCTGCGTGCGGGGTGTGTGCGTGGGGGGGTGAGCA
GGGGGTGTGGGCGCGTCGGTCGGGCTGCAACCCCCCCTGCACCCCCCTCCCCGAGTTGCTGAGCACGGCC
CGGCTTCGGGTGCGGGGCTCCGTACGGGGCGTGGCGCGGGGCTCGCCGTGCCGGGCGGGGGGTGGCGGCA
GGTGGGGGTGCCGGGCGGGGCGGGGCCGCCTCGGGCCGGGGAGGGCTCGGGGGAGGGGCGCGGCGGCCCC
CGGAGCGCCGGCGGCTGTCGAGGCGCGGCGAGCCGCAGCCATTGCCTTTTATGGTAATCGTGCGAGAGGG
CGCAGGGACTTCCTTTGTCCCAAATCTGTGCGGAGCCGAAATCTGGGAGGCGCCGCCGCACCCCCTCTAG
CGGGCGCGGGGCGAAGCGGTGCGGCGCCGGCAGGAAGGAAATGGGCGGGGAGGGCCTTCGTGCGTCGCCG
CGCCGCCGTCCCCTTCTCCCTCTCCAGCCTCGGGGCTGTCCGCGGGGGGACGGCTGCCTTCGGGGGGGAC
GGGGCAGGGCGGGGTTCGGCTTCTGGCGTGTGACCGGCGGCTCTAGAGCCTCTGCTAACCATGTTCATGC
CTTCTTCTTTTTCNTACAGCTCCTGGGCAACGTGCTGGTTATTGTGCTGTCTCATCATTTTGGCAAAGAA
TTGGGATCCGCCACCATGATCAGTCTGATTGCGGCGTTAGCGGTAGATTACGTTATCGGCATGGAAAACG
CCATGCCGTGGAACCTGCCTGCCGATCTCGCCTGGTTTAAACGCAACACCTTAAATAAACCCGTGATTAT
GGGCCGCCATACCTGGGAATCAATCGGTCGTCCGTTGCCAGGACGCAAAAATATTATCCTCAGCAGTCAA
CCGAGTACGGACGATCGCGTAACGTGGGTGAAGTCGGTGGATGAAGCCATCGCGGCGTGTGGTGACGTAC
CAGAAATCATGGTGATTGGCGGCGGTCGCGTTATTGAACAGTTCTTGCCAAAAGCGCAAAAACTGTATCT
GACGCATATCGACGCAGAAGTGGAAGGCGACACCCATTTCCCGGATTACGAGCCGGATGACTGGGAATCG
GTATTCAGCGAATTCCACGATGCTGATGCGCAGAACTCTCACAGCTATTGCTTTGAGATTCTGGAGCGGC
GAGGCTCCGGAACCGGTGCCACCATGTACCCATACGATGTTCCAGATTACGCTTCGCCGAAGAAAAAGCG
CAAGGTCGAAGCGTCCGACAAGAAGTACAGCATCGGCCTGGCCATCGGCACCAACTCTGTGGGCTGGGCC
GTGATCACCGACGAGTACAAGGTGCCCAGCAAGAAATTCAAGGTGCTGGGCAACACCGACCGGCACAGCA
TCAAGAAGAACCTGATCGGAGCCCTGCTGTTCGACAGCGGCGAAACAGCCGAGGCCACCCGGCTGAAGAG
AACCGCCAGAAGAAGATACACCAGACGGAAGAACCGGATCTGCTATCTGCAAGAGATCTTCAGCAACGAG
ATGGCCAAGGTGGACGACAGCTTCTTCCACAGACTGGAAGAGTCCTTCCTGGTGGAAGAGGATAAGAAGC
ACGAGCGGCACCCCATCTTCGGCAACATCGTGGACGAGGTGGCCTACCACGAGAAGTACCCCACCATCTA
CCACCTGAGAAAGAAACTGGTGGACAGCACCGACAAGGCCGACCTGCGGCTGATCTATCTGGCCCTGGCC
CACATGATCAAGTTCCGGGGCCACTTCCTGATCGAGGGCGACCTGAACCCCGACAACAGCGACGTGGACA
AGCTGTTCATCCAGCTGGTGCAGACCTACAACCAGCTGTTCGAGGAAAACCCCATCAACGCCAGCGGCGT
GGACGCCAAGGCCATCCTGTCTGCCAGACTGAGCAAGAGCAGACGGCTGGAAAATCTGATCGCCCAGCTG
CCCGGCGAGAAGAAGAATGGCCTGTTCGGCAACCTGATTGCCCTGAGCCTGGGCCTGACCCCCAACTTCA
AGAGCAACTTCGACCTGGCCGAGGATGCCAAACTGCAGCTGAGCAAGGACACCTACGACGACGACCTGGA
CAACCTGCTGGCCCAGATCGGCGACCAGTACGCCGACCTGTTTCTGGCCGCCAAGAACCTGTCCGACGCC
ATCCTGCTGAGCGACATCCTGAGAGTGAACACCGAGATCACCAAGGCCCCCCTGAGCGCCTCTATGATCA
AGAGATACGACGAGCACCACCAGGACCTGACCCTGCTGAAAGCTCTCGTGCGGCAGCAGCTGCCTGAGAA
GTACAAAGAGATTTTCTTCGACCAGAGCAAGAACGGCTACGCCGGCTACATTGACGGCGGAGCCAGCCAG
GAAGAGTTCTACAAGTTCATCAAGCCCATCCTGGAAAAGATGGACGGCACCGAGGAACTGCTCGTGAAGC
TGAACAGAGAGGACCTGCTGCGGAAGCAGCGGACCTTCGACAACGGCAGCATCCCCCACCAGATCCACCT
GGGAGAGCTGCACGCCATTCTGCGGCGGCAGGAAGATTTTTACCCATTCCTGAAGGACAACCGGGAAAAG
ATCGAGAAGATCCTGACCTTCCGCATCCCCTACTACGTGGGCCCTCTGGCCAGGGGAAACAGCAGATTCG
CCTGGATGACCAGAAAGAGCGAGGAAACCATCACCCCCTGGAACTTCGAGGAAGTGGTGGACAAGGGCGC
TTCCGCCCAGAGCTTCATCGAGCGGATGACCAACTTCGATAAGAACCTGCCCAACGAGAAGGTGCTGCCC
AAGCACAGCCTGCTGTACGAGTACTTCACCGTGTATAACGAGCTGACCAAAGTGAAATACGTGACCGAGG
GAATGAGAAAGCCCGCCTTCCTGAGCGGCGAGCAGAAAAAGGCCATCGTGGACCTGCTGTTCAAGACCAA
CCGGAAAGTGACCGTGAAGCAGCTGAAAGAGGACTACTTCAAGAAAATCGAGTGCTTCGACTCCGTGGAA
ATCTCCGGCGTGGAAGATCGGTTCAACGCCTCCCTGGGCACATACCACGATCTGCTGAAAATTATCAAGG
ACAAGGACTTCCTGGACAATGAGGAAAACGAGGACATTCTGGAAGATATCGTGCTGACCCTGACACTGTT
TGAGGACAGAGAGATGATCGAGGAACGGCTGAAAACCTATGCCCACCTGTTCGACGACAAAGTGATGAAG
CAGCTGAAGCGGCGGAGATACACCGGCTGGGGCAGGCTGAGCCGGAAGCTGATCAACGGCATCCGGGACA
AGCAGTCCGGCAAGACAATCCTGGATTTCCTGAAGTCCGACGGCTTCGCCAACAGAAACTTCATGCAGCT
GATCCACGACGACAGCCTGACCTTTAAAGAGGACATCCAGAAAGCCCAGGTGTCCGGCCAGGGCGATAGC
CTGCACGAGCACATTGCCAATCTGGCCGGCAGCCCCGCCATTAAGAAGGGCATCCTGCAGACAGTGAAGG
TGGTGGACGAGCTCGTGAAAGTGATGGGCCGGCACAAGCCCGAGAACATCGTGATCGAAATGGCCAGAGA
GAACCAGACCACCCAGAAGGGACAGAAGAACAGCCGCGAGAGAATGAAGCGGATCGAAGAGGGCATCAAA
GAGCTGGGCAGCCAGATCCTGAAAGAACACCCCGTGGAAAACACCCAGCTGCAGAACGAGAAGCTGTACC
TGTACTACCTGCAGAATGGGCGGGATATGTACGTGGACCAGGAACTGGACATCAACCGGCTGTCCGACTA
CGATGTCGACGCCATCGTGCCTCAGAGCTTTCTGAAGGACGACTCCATCGACAACAAGGTGCTGACCAGA
AGCGACAAGAACCGGGGCAAGAGCGACAACGTGCCCTCCGAAGAGGTCGTGAAGAAGATGAAGAACTACT
GGCGGCAGCTGCTGAACGCCAAGCTGATTACCCAGAGAAAGTTCGACAATCTGACCAAGGCCGAGAGAGG
CGGCCTGAGCGAACTGGATAAGGCCGGCTTCATCAAGAGACAGCTGGTGGAAACCCGGCAGATCACAAAG
CACGTGGCACAGATCCTGGACTCCCGGATGAACACTAAGTACGACGAGAATGACAAGCTGATCCGGGAAG
TGAAAGTGATCACCCTGAAGTCCAAGCTGGTGTCCGATTTCCGGAAGGATTTCCAGTTTTACAAAGTGCG
CGAGATCAACAACTACCACCACGCCCACGACGCCTACCTGAACGCCGTCGTGGGAACCGCCCTGATCAAA
AAGTACCCTAAGCTGGAAAGCGAGTTCGTGTACGGCGACTACAAGGTGTACGACGTGCGGAAGATGATCG
CCAAGAGCGAGCAGGAAATCGGCAAGGCTACCGCCAAGTACTTCTTCTACAGCAACATCATGAACTTTTT
CAAGACCGAGATTACCCTGGCCAACGGCGAGATCCGGAAGCGGCCTCTGATCGAGACAAACGGCGAAACC
GGGGAGATCGTGTGGGATAAGGGCCGGGATTTTGCCACCGTGCGGAAAGTGCTGAGCATGCCCCAAGTGA
ATATCGTGAAAAAGACCGAGGTGCAGACAGGCGGCTTCAGCAAAGAGTCTATCCTGCCCAAGAGGAACAG
CGATAAGCTGATCGCCAGAAAGAAGGACTGGGACCCTAAGAAGTACGGCGGCTTCGACAGCCCCACCGTG
GCCTATTCTGTGCTGGTGGTGGCCAAAGTGGAAAAGGGCAAGTCCAAGAAACTGAAGAGTGTGAAAGAGC
TGCTGGGGATCACCATCATGGAAAGAAGCAGCTTCGAGAAGAATCCCATCGACTTTCTGGAAGCCAAGGG
CTACAAAGAAGTGAAAAAGGACCTGATCATCAAGCTGCCTAAGTACTCCCTGTTCGAGCTGGAAAACGGC
CGGAAGAGAATGCTGGCCTCTGCCGGCGAACTGCAGAAGGGAAACGAACTGGCCCTGCCCTCCAAATATG
TGAACTTCCTGTACCTGGCCAGCCACTATGAGAAGCTGAAGGGCTCCCCCGAGGATAATGAGCAGAAACA
GCTGTTTGTGGAACAGCACAAGCACTACCTGGACGAGATCATCGAGCAGATCAGCGAGTTCTCCAAGAGA
GTGATCCTGGCCGACGCTAATCTGGACAAAGTGCTGTCCGCCTACAACAAGCACCGGGATAAGCCCATCA
GAGAGCAGGCCGAGAATATCATCCACCTGTTTACCCTGACCAATCTGGGAGCCCCTGCCGCCTTCAAGTA
CTTTGACACCACCATCGACCGGAAGAGGTACACCAGCACCAAAGAGGTGCTGGACGCCACCCTGATCCAC
CAGAGCATCACCGGCCTGTACGAGACACGGATCGACCTGTCTCAGCTGGGAGGCGACAGCCCCAAGAAGA
AGAGAAAGGTGGAGGCCAGCCTCGAGTGCGAAAGCGGCGGGCCGGCCGACGCCCTTGACGATTTTGACTT
AGACATGCTCCCAGCCGATGCCCTTGACGACTTTGACCTTGATATGCTGCCTGCTGACGCTCTTGACGAT
TTTGACCTTGACATGCTCCCCGGGTCACTACCCAGCGCTAGCGTCGAGTGCGAAAGCGGCGGGCCGGCCG
ACGCCCTTGACGATTTTGACTTAGACATGCTCCCAGCCGATGCCCTTGACGACTTTGACCTTGATATGCT
GCCTGCTGACGCTCTTGACGATTTTGACCTTGACATGCTCCCCGGGTCACTACCCAGCGCTAGCGTCGAG
TGCGAAAGCGGCGGGCCGGCCGACGCCCTTGACGATTTTGACTTAGACATGCTCCCAGCCGATGCCCTTG
ACGACTTTGACCTTGATATGCTGCCTGCTGACGCTCTTGACGATTTTGACCTTGACATGCTCCCCGGGTC
ACTACCCAGCGCTAGCGTCGAGTGCGAAAGCGGCGGGCCGGCCGACGCCCTTGACGATTTTGACTTAGAC
ATGCTCCCAGCCGATGCCCTTGACGACTTTGACCTTGATATGCTGCCTGCTGACGCTCTTGACGATTTTG
ACCTTGACATGCTCCCCGGGTCACTACCCAGCGCTAGCGTCGACGGCTCCGGAGAGGGCAGAGGAAGTCT
GCTAACATGCGGTGACGTCGAGGAGAATCCTGGCCCAATCGATATGGTGAGCAAGGGCGAGGAGCTGTTC
ACCGGGGTGGTGCCCATCCTGGTCGAGCTGGACGGCGACGTAAACGGCCACAAGTTCAGCGTGTCCGGCG
AGGGCGAGGGCGATGCCACCTACGGCAAGCTGACCCTGAAGTTCATCTGCACCACCGGCAAGCTGCCCGT
GCCCTGGCCCACCCTCGTGACCACCCTGACCTACGGCGTGCAGTGCTTCAGCCGCTACCCCGACCACATG
AAGCAGCACGACTTCTTCAAGTCCGCCATGCCCGAAGGCTACGTCCAGGAGCGCACCATCTTCTTCAAGG
ACGACGGCAACTACAAGACCCGCGCCGAGGTGAAGTTCGAGGGCGACACCCTGGTGAACCGCATCGAGCT
GAAGGGCATCGACTTCAAGGAGGACGGCAACATCCTGGGGCACAAGCTGGAGTACAACTACAACAGCCAC
AACGTCTATATCATGGCCGACAAGCAGAAGAACGGCATCAAGGTGAACTTCAAGATCCGCCACAACATCG
AGGACGGCAGCGTGCAGCTCGCCGACCACTACCAGCAGAACACCCCCATCGGCGACGGCCCCGTGCTGCT
GCCCGACAACCACTACCTGAGCACCCAGTCCGCCCTGAGCAAAGACCCCAACGAGAAGCGCGATCACATG
GTCCTGCTGGAGTTCGTGACCGCCGCCGGGATCACTCTCGGCATGGACGAGCTGTACAAGTAATTTAAAG
AATTCCCGCCCCCCCCCCCCCCCCCCCTCTCCCTCCCCCCCCCCTAACGTTACTGGCCGAAGCCGCTTGG
AATAAGGCCGGTGTGCGTTTGTCTATATGTTATTTTCCACCATATTGCCGTCTTTTGGCAATGTGAGGGC
CCGGAAACCTGGCCCTGTCTTCTTGACGAGCATTCCTAGGGGTCTTTCCCCTCTCGCCAAAGGAATGCAA
GGTCTGTTGAATGTCGTGAAGGAAGCAGTTCCTCTGGAAGCTTCTTGAAGACAAACAACGTCTGTAGCGA
CCCTTTGCAGGCAGCGGAACCCCCCACCTGGCGACAGGTGCCTCTGCGGCCAAAAGCCACGTGTATAAGA
TACACCTGCAAAGGCGGCACAACCCCAGTGCCACGTTGTGAGTTGGATAGTTGTGGAAAGAGTCAAATGG
CTCTCCTCAAGCGTATTCAACAAGGGGCTGAAGGATGCCCAGAAGGTACCCCATTGTATGGGATCTGATC
TGGGGCCTCGGTGCACATGCTTTACATGTGTTTAGTCGAGGTTAAAAAAACGTCTAGGCCCCCCGAACCA
CGGGGACGTGGTTTTCCTTTGAAAAACACGATGATAATATGGCCACAACCATGACCGAGTACAAGCCCAC
GGTGCGCCTCGCCACCCGCGACGACGTCCCCAGGGCCGTACGCACCCTCGCCGCCGCGTTCGCCGACTAC
CCCGCCACGCGCCACACCGTCGATCCGGACCGCCACATCGAGCGGGTCACCGAGCTGCAAGAACTCTTCC
TCACGCGCGTCGGGCTCGACATCGGCAAGGTGTGGGTCGCGGACGACGGCGCCGCGGTGGCGGTCTGGAC
CACGCCGGAGAGCGTCGAAGCGGGGGCGGTGTTCGCCGAGATCGGCCCGCGCATGGCCGAGTTGAGCGGT
TCCCGGCTGGCCGCGCAGCAACAGATGGAAGGCCTCCTGGCGCCGCACCGGCCCAAGGAGCCCGCGTGGT
TCCTGGCCACCGTCGGCGTCTCGCCCGACCACCAGGGCAAGGGTCTGGGCAGCGCCGTCGTGCTCCCCGG
AGTGGAGGCGGCCGAGCGCGCCGGGGTGCCCGCCTTCCTGGAGACCTCCGCGCCCCGCAACCTCCCCTTC
TACGAGCGGCTCGGCTTCACCGTCACCGCCGACGTCGAGGTGCCCGAAGGACCGCGCACCTGGTGCATGA
CCCGCAAGCCCGGTGCCTGACGCCCGCCCCACGACCCGCAGCGCCCGACCGAAAGGAGCGCACGACCCCA
TGCATCGATGATCTAGAGCTCGCTGATCAGCCTCGACTGTGCCTTCTAGTTGCCAGCCATCTGTTGTTTG
CCCCTCCCCCGTGCCTTCCTTGACCCTGGAAGGTGCCACTCCCACTGTCCTTTCCTAATAAAATGAGGAA
ATTGCATCGCATTGTCTGAGTAGGTGTCATTCTATTCTGGGGGGTGGGGTGGGGCAGGACAGCAAGGGGG
AGGATTGGGAAGACAATAGCAGGCATGCTGGGGATGCGGTGGGCTCTATGGCTTCTGAGGCGGAAAGAAC
CTGCAGCCCAAGCTTGGCGTAATCATGGTCATAGCTGTTTCCTGTGTGAAATTGTTATCCGCTCACAATT
CCACACAACATACGAGCCGGAAGCATAAAGTGTAAAGCCTGGGGTGCCTAATGAGTGAGCTAACTCACAT
TAATTGCGTTGCGCTCACTGCCCGCTTTCCAGTCGGGAAACCTGTCGTGCCAGCGGATCCGCATCTCAAT
TAGTCAGCAACCATAGTCCCGCCCCTAACTCCGCCCATCCCGCCCCTAACTCCGCCCAGTTCCGCCCATT
CTCCGCCCCATGGCTGACTAATTTTTTTTATTTATGCAGAGGCCGAGGCCGCCTCGGCCTCTGAGCTATT
CCAGAAGTAGTGAGGAGGCTTTTTTGGAGGCCTAGGCTTTTGCAAAAAGCTAACTTGTTTATTGCAGCTT
ATAATGGTTACAAATAAAGCAATAGCATCACAAATTTCACAAATAAAGCATTTTTTTCACTGCATTCTAG
TTGTGGTTTGTCCAAACTCATCAATGTATCTTATCATGTCTGGATCCGCTGCATTAATGAATCGGCCAAC
GCGCGGGGAGAGGCGGTTTGCGTATTGGGCGCTCTTCCGCTTCCTCGCTCACTGACTCGCTGCGCTCGGT
CGTTCGGCTGCGGCGAGCGGTATCAGCTCACTCAAAGGCGGTAATACGGTTATCCACAGAATCAGGGGAT
AACGCAGGAAAGAACATGTGAGCAAAAGGCCAGCAAAAGGCCAGGAACCGTAAAAAGGCCGCGTTGCTGG
CGTTTTTCCATAGGCTCCGCCCCCCTGACGAGCATCACAAAAATCGACGCTCAAGTCAGAGGTGGCGAAA
CCCGACAGGACTATAAAGATACCAGGCGTTTCCCCCTGGAAGCTCCCTCGTGCGCTCTCCTGTTCCGACC
CTGCCGCTTACCGGATACCTGTCCGCCTTTCTCCCTTCGGGAAGCGTGGCGCTTTCTCATAGCTCACGCT
GTAGGTATCTCAGTTCGGTGTAGGTCGTTCGCTCCAAGCTGGGCTGTGTGCACGAACCCCCCGTTCAGCC
CGACCGCTGCGCCTTATCCGGTAACTATCGTCTTGAGTCCAACCCGGTAAGACACGACTTATCGCCACTG
GCAGCAGCCACTGGTAACAGGATTAGCAGAGCGAGGTATGTAGGCGGTGCTACAGAGTTCTTGAAGTGGT
GGCCTAACTACGGCTACACTAGAAGAACAGTATTTGGTATCTGCGCTCTGCTGAAGCCAGTTACCTTCGG
AAAAAGAGTTGGTAGCTCTTGATCCGGCAAACAAACCACCGCTGGTAGCGGTGGTTTTTTTGTTTGCAAG
CAGCAGATTACGCGCAGAAAAAAAGGATCTCAAGAAGATCCTTTGATCTTTTCTACGGGGTCTGACGCTC
AGTGGAACGAAAACTCACGTTAAGGGATTTTGGTCATGAGATTATCAAAAAGGATCTTCACCTAGATCCT
TTTAAATTAAAAATGAAGTTTTAAATCAATCTAAAGTATATATGAGTAAACTTGGTCTGACAGTTACCAA
TGCTTAATCAGTGAGGCACCTATCTCAGCGATCTGTCTATTTCGTTCATCCATAGTTGCCTGACTCCCCG
TCGTGTAGATAACTACGATACGGGAGGGCTTACCATCTGGCCCCAGTGCTGCAATGATACCGCGAGACCC
ACGCTCACCGGCTCCAGATTTATCAGCAATAAACCAGCCAGCCGGAAGGGCCGAGCGCAGAAGTGGTCCT
GCAACTTTATCCGCCTCCATCCAGTCTATTAATTGTTGCCGGGAAGCTAGAGTAAGTAGTTCGCCAGTTA
ATAGTTTGCGCAACGTTGTTGCCATTGCTACAGGCATCGTGGTGTCACGCTCGTCGTTTGGTATGGCTTC
ATTCAGCTCCGGTTCCCAACGATCAAGGCGAGTTACATGATCCCCCATGTTGTGCAAAAAAGCGGTTAGC
TCCTTCGGTCCTCCGATCGTTGTCAGAAGTAAGTTGGCCGCAGTGTTATCACTCATGGTTATGGCAGCAC
TGCATAATTCTCTTACTGTCATGCCATCCGTAAGATGCTTTTCTGTGACTGGTGAGTACTCAACCAAGTC
ATTCTGAGAATAGTGTATGCGGCGACCGAGTTGCTCTTGCCCGGCGTCAATACGGGATAATACCGCGCCA
CATAGCAGAACTTTAAAAGTGCTCATCATTGGAAAACGTTCTTCGGGGCGAAAACTCTCAAGGATCTTAC
CGCTGTTGAGATCCAGTTCGATGTAACCCACTCGTGCACCCAACTGATCTTCAGCATCTTTTACTTTCAC
CAGCGTTTCTGGGTGAGCAAAAACAGGAAGGCAAAATGCCGCAAAAAAGGGAATAAGGGCGACACGGAAA
TGTTGAATACTCATACTCTTCCTTTTTCAAT
