>Addgene plasmid #69534 | CAG-DDdCas9VP192-T2A-EGFP-ires-puro | addgene partial sequence | sequence record 127298 | pCAG-F 5'-GCAACGTGCTGGTTATTGTG-3'
GAATTGGGATCCGCCACCATGATCAGTCTGATTGCGGCGTTAGCGGTAGATTACGTTATCGGCATGGAAA
ACGCCATGCCGTGGAACCTGCCTGCCGATCTCGCCTGGTTTAAACGCAACACCTTAAATAAACCCGTGAT
TATGGGCCGCCATACCTGGGAATCAATCGGTCGTCCGTTGCCAGGACGCAAAAATATTATCCTCAGCAGT
CAACCGAGTACGGACGATCGCGTAACGTGGGTGAAGTCGGTGGATGAAGCCATCGCGGCGTGTGGTGACG
TACCAGAAATCATGGTGATTGGCGGCGGTCGCGTTATTGAACAGTTCTTGCCAAAAGCGCAAAAACTGTA
TCTGACGCATATCGACGCAGAAGTGGAAGGCGACACCCATTTCCCGGATTACGAGCCGGATGACTGGGAA
TCGGTATTCAGCGAATTCCACGATGCTGATGCGCAGAACTCTCACAGCTATTGCTTTGAGATTCTGGAGC
GGCGAGGCTCCGGAACCGGTGCCACCATGTACCCATACGATGTTCCAGATTACGCTTCGCCGAAGAAAAA
GCGCAAGGTCGAAGCGTCCGACAAGAAGTACAGCATCGGCCTGGCCATCGGCACCAACTCTGTGGGCTGG
GCCGTGATCACCGACGAGTACAAGG
