>Addgene plasmid #69534 | CAG-DDdCas9VP192-T2A-EGFP-ires-puro | addgene partial sequence | sequence record 127299 | CM010-Cas9-3-R     5'-TCACTTCTTTGTAGCCCTTGG     -3'
ATTCTTCTCGAAGCTGCTTCTTTCCATGATGGTGATCCCCAGCAGCTCTTTCACACTCTTCAGTTTCTTG
GACTTGCCCTTTTCCACTTTGGCCACCACCAGCACAGAATAGGCCACGGTGGGGCTGTCGAAGCCGCCGT
ACTTCTTAGGGTCCCAGTCCTTCTTTCTGGCGATCAGCTTATCGCTGTTCCTCTTGGGCAGGATAGACTC
TTTGCTGAAGCCGCCTGTCTGCACCTCGGTCTTTTTCACGATATTCACTTGGGGCATGCTCAGCACTTTC
CGCACGGTGGCAAAATCCCGGCCCTTATCCCACACGATCTCCCCGGTTTCGCCGTTTGTCTCGATCAGAG
GCCGCTTCCGGATCTCGCCGTTGGCCAGGGTAATCTCGGTCTTGAAAAAGTTCATGATGTTGCTGTAGAA
GAAGTACTTGGCGGTAGCCTTGCCGATTTCCTGCTCGCTCTTGGCGATCATCTTCCGCACGTCGTACACC
TTGTAGTCGCCGTACACGAACTCGCTTTCCAGCTTAGGGTACTTTTTGATCAGGGCGGTTCCCACGACGG
CGTTCAGGTAGGCGTCGTGGGCGTGGTGGTAGTTGTTGATCTCGCGCACTTTGTAAAACTGGAAATCCTT
CCGGAAATCGGACACCAGCTTGGACTTCAGGGTGATCACTTTCACTTCCCGGATCAGCTTGTCATTCTCG
TCGTACTTAGTGTTCATCCGGGA
