>Addgene plasmid #69534 | CAG-DDdCas9VP192-T2A-EGFP-ires-puro | addgene partial sequence | sequence record 128680 | EXFP-R 5'-GTCTTGTAGTTGCCGTCGTC-3'
GACGTAGCCTTCGGGCATGGCGGACTTGAAGAAGTCGTGCTGCTTCATGTGGTCGGGGTAGCGGCTGAAG
CACTGCACGCCGTAGGTCAGGGTGGTCACGAGGGTGGGCCAGGGCACGGGCAGCTTGCCGGTGGTGCAGA
TGAACTTCAGGGTCAGCTTGCCGTAGGTGGCATCGCCCTCGCCCTCGCCGGACACGCTGAACTTGTGGCC
GTTTACGTCGCCGTCCAGCTCGACCAGGATGGGCACCACCCCGGTGAACAGCTCCTCGCCCTTGCTCACC
ATATCGATTGGGCCAGGATTCTCCTCGACGTCACCGCATGTTAGCAGACTTCCTCTGCCCTCTCCGGAGC
CGTCGACGCTAGCGCTGGGTAGTGACCCGGGGAGCATGTCAAGGTCAAAATCGTCAAGAGCGTCAGCAGG
CAGCATATCAAGGTCAAAGTCGTCAAGGGCATCGGCTGGGAGCATGTCTAAGTCAAAATCGTCAAGGGCG
TCGGCCGGCCCGCCGCTTTCGCACTCGACGCTAGCGCTGGGTAGTGACCCGGGGAGCATGTCAAGGTCAA
AATCGTCAAGAGCGTCAGCAGGCAGCATATCAAGGTCAAAGTCGTCAAGGGCATCGGCTGGGAGCATGTC
TAAGTCAAAATCGTCAAGGGCGTCGGCCGGCCCGCCGCTTTCGCACTCGACGCTAGCGCTGGGTAGTGAC
CCGGGGAGCATGTCAAGGTCAAAATCGTCAAGAGCGTCAGCAGGCAGCATATCAAGGTCAAAGTCGTCAA
GGGCATCGGCTGGGAGCATGTCTAAGTCAAAATCGTCAAGGGCGTCGGCCGGCCCGCCGCTTTCGCACTC
GACGCTAGCGCTGGGTAGTGACCCGGGGAGCATGTCAAGGTCAAAATCGTCAAGAGCGTCAGCAGGCAGC
ATATCAAGGTCAAAGTCGTCAAGGGCATCGGCTGGGAGCATGTCTAAGTCAAAATCGTCAAGGGCGTCGG
CCGGCCCGCCGCTTTCGCACTCGAGGCTGGCCTCCACCTTTCTCTTCTTCTTGGGGCTGTCGCCTCC
